Addgene plasmid #135558: pcDNA3.1(+)-RABIF-FLAG
Purpose: Express human RABIF in mammalian cells, FLAG at N terminal
Depositing lab: Jingshi Shen. Depositing organization: University of Colorado, Boulder. Publication: RABIF/MSS4 is a Rab-stabilizing holdase chaperone required for GLUT4 exocytosis. Gulbranson DR, Davis EM, Demmitt BA, Ouyang Y, Ye Y, Yu H, Shen J. Proc Natl Acad Sci U S A. 2017 Sep 26;114(39):E8224-E8233. doi: 10.1073/pnas.1712176114. Epub 2017 Sep 11. PubMed 28894007.
Backbone
  Vector backbone: pcDNA3.1
  Vector type: Insect Expression
Growth in bacteria
  Bacterial resistance: Ampicillin, 100 μg/mL
  Growth temperature: 37°C
  Growth strain: DH5alpha
  Copy number: Unknown
Gene/Insert
  Gene/Insert name: RABIF
  Species: H. sapiens (human)
  Insert size (bp): 369
  Entrez Gene: RABIF (a.k.a. MSS4, RASGFR3, RASGRF3)
  Promoter: T7 promoter
  Tag / fusion protein: Flag (C terminal on insert)
  Cloning method: Restriction Enzyme; 5′ cloning site NheI (not destroyed); 3′ cloning site EcoRI (not destroyed)
  Sequencing primers: 5′ T7 promoter; 3′ CTGGCAACTAGAAGGCACAG
Terms and licenses: Academic/Nonprofit Terms; Industry Terms: Not Available to Industry
How to cite: pcDNA3.1(+)-RABIF-FLAG was a gift from Jingshi Shen (Addgene plasmid # 135558 ; http://n2t.net/addgene:135558 ; RRID:Addgene_135558)
