[The description below was written by a language model from this plasmid's Addgene catalogue record and pLannotate feature annotations shown in this document.]
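Description:
pcDNA3.1(+)-RABIF-FLAG is a mammalian expression plasmid built on the pcDNA3.1 backbone and carrying the human RABIF coding sequence (also known as MSS4), a 369 bp insert cloned between NheI and EcoRI sites that were both retained. Although the catalogue lists the vector type as insect expression and the promoter as T7, the stated purpose and the annotated features point to mammalian expression. The open reading frame sits downstream of the human cytomegalovirus immediate-early enhancer and promoter and is followed by the bovine growth hormone polyadenylation signal. The small T7 promoter between the CMV promoter and the insert is the usual pcDNA3.1 element, which allows in vitro transcription and serves as a sequencing primer site. The record is inconsistent about the FLAG epitope. The purpose line places it at the N terminus, whereas the plasmid name and the tag field indicate a C-terminal fusion. The feature table does not annotate the tag, so its position should be checked against the sequence.

For propagation in E. coli the plasmid has a high-copy ColE1/pUC-type origin and a β-lactamase gene with its own promoter, conferring ampicillin resistance. An f1 origin is also present, permitting single-stranded DNA production. A second mammalian cassette, with the SV40 early promoter driving the neomycin phosphotransferase gene and ending in an SV40 polyadenylation signal, allows G418 selection of stably transfected cells. Short annotated fragments (HIV-1 LTR, ble, lacI, bom) look like backbone remnants or partial sequence matches rather than functional parts. The construct is suited to transient or stable expression of epitope-tagged RABIF, and the associated work concerns the protein's role as a Rab-stabilizing holdase chaperone required for GLUT4 exocytosis.
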