Features (pLannotate 1.2.2; 20 found; start..end, strand, type, name):
     28..80      -  misc_feature   bom (fragment): basis of mobility region from pBR322
    235..614     +  enhancer       CMV enhancer: human cytomegalovirus immediate early enhancer
    615..818     +  promoter       CMV promoter: human cytomegalovirus (CMV) immediate early promoter
    814..847     +  LTR            5' LTR (truncated) (fragment): truncated 5' long terminal repeat (LTR) from HIV-1
    863..881     +  promoter       T7 promoter: promoter for bacteriophage T7 RNA polymerase
    910..1278    +  CDS            RABIF: MSS4_HUMAN - Also known as MSS4, RASGRF3. Experimental evidence at protein level: Swiss-Prot protein existence level 1. Guanine-nucleotide-releasing protein that acts on members of the SEC4/YPT1/RAB subfamily. Stimulates GDP release from both YPT1, RAB3A and RAB10, but is less active on these proteins than on the SEC4 protein (PubMed:31540829). Might play a general role in vesicular transport. From Homo sapiens (Human).
   1355..1579    +  polyA_signal   bGH poly(A) signal: bovine growth hormone polyadenylation signal
   1583..1604    +  promoter       SV40 promoter (fragment): SV40 enhancer and early promoter
   1625..2053    +  rep_origin     f1 ori (sequence partly withheld): f1 bacteriophage origin of replication; arrow indicates direction of (+) strand synthesis
   2067..2396    +  promoter       SV40 promoter: SV40 enhancer and early promoter
   2463..3254    +  CDS            neo: KKA2_KLEPN - Also known as kan, nptII. Experimental evidence at protein level: Swiss-Prot protein existence level 1. Resistance to kanamycin, neomycin, paromomycin, ribostamycin, butirosin and gentamicin B. From Klebsiella pneumoniae.
   3278..3436    +  CDS            ble (fragment): BLE_KLEPN - Experimental evidence at protein level: Swiss-Prot protein existence level 1. Binding protein with a strong affinity to the bleomycin family of antibiotics. Binds to CL990; an antimitotic-antibiotic compound. From Klebsiella pneumoniae.
   3431..3552    +  polyA_signal   SV40 poly(A) signal: SV40 polyadenylation signal
   3625..3641    -  protein_bind   lac operator: The lac repressor binds to the lac operator to inhibit transcription in E. coli. This inhibition can be relieved by adding lactose or isopropyl-β-D-thiogalactopyranoside (IPTG). lac repressor encoded by lacI
   3649..3679    -  promoter       lac promoter: promoter for the E. coli lac operon
   3694..3715    -  protein_bind   CAP binding site: CAP binding activates transcription in the presence of cAMP. E. coli catabolite activator protein
   3728..3820    -  CDS            lacI (fragment): lac repressor; lacI; The lac repressor binds to the lac operator to inhibit transcription in E. coli. This inhibition can be relieved by adding lactose or isopropyl-β-D-thiogalactopyranoside (IPTG).
   4003..4591    -  rep_origin     ori: high-copy-number ColE1/pMB1/pBR322/pUC origin of replication
   4762..5622    -  CDS            AmpR: β-lactamase; bla; confers resistance to ampicillin, carbenicillin, and related antibiotics
   5623..5727    -  promoter       AmpR promoter: bla
>Addgene plasmid #135558 | pcDNA3.1(+)-RABIF-FLAG | addgene full sequence | sequence record 272503 | Addgene NGS Result
GACGGATCGGGAGATCTCCCGATCCCCTATGGTGCACTCTCAGTACAATCTGCTCTGATGCCGCATAGTT
AAGCCAGTATCTGCTCCCTGCTTGTGTGTTGGAGGTCGCTGAGTAGTGCGCGAGCAAAATTTAAGCTACA
ACAAGGCAAGGCTTGACCGACAATTGCATGAAGAATCTGCTTAGGGTTAGGCGTTTTGCGCTGCTTCGCG
ATGTACGGGCCAGATATACGCGTTGACATTGATTATTGACTAGTTATTAATAGTAATCAATTACGGGGTC
ATTAGTTCATAGCCCATATATGGAGTTCCGCGTTACATAACTTACGGTAAATGGCCCGCCTGGCTGACCG
CCCAACGACCCCCGCCCATTGACGTCAATAATGACGTATGTTCCCATAGTAACGCCAATAGGGACTTTCC
ATTGACGTCAATGGGTGGAGTATTTACGGTAAACTGCCCACTTGGCAGTACATCAAGTGTATCATATGCC
AAGTACGCCCCCTATTGACGTCAATGACGGTAAATGGCCCGCCTGGCATTATGCCCAGTACATGACCTTA
TGGGACTTTCCTACTTGGCAGTACATCTACGTATTAGTCATCGCTATTACCATGGTGATGCGGTTTTGGC
AGTACATCAATGGGCGTGGATAGCGGTTTGACTCACGGGGATTTCCAAGTCTCCACCCCATTGACGTCAA
TGGGAGTTTGTTTTGGCACCAAAATCAACGGGACTTTCCAAAATGTCGTAACAACTCCGCCCCATTGACG
CAAATGGGCGGTAGGCGTGTACGGTGGGAGGTCTATATAAGCAGAGCTCTCTGGCTAACTAGAGAACCCA
CTGCTTACTGGCTTATCGAAATTAATACGACTCACTATAGGGAGACCCAAGCTGGCTAGCCTAGCCACCA
TGGAACCAGCGGAGCAGCCGAGCGAGTTAGTGTCAGCCGAGGGCCGAAACCGGAAGGCGGTGCTGTGTCA
ACGCTGTGGCTCCCGGGTGCTGCAGCCAGGGACCGCTCTCTTCTCTCGCCGACAGCTTTTCCTTCCCTCC
ATGAGAAAGAAGCCAGCTCTGTCTGACGGCAGCAATCCTGACGGCGATCTCCTCCAGGAACACTGGCTGG
TTGAGGACATGTTCATTTTTGAGAATGTGGGCTTCACCAAGGACGTGGGCAACATCAAGTTTCTGGTCTG
CGCAGACTGTGAAATTGGACCAATTGGCTGGCATTGCCTAGATGACAAGAACAGTTTCTATGTGGCCTTG
GAACGAGTTTCCCATGAGGAATTCGACTACAAAGACGATGACGACAAGTGACTCGAGTCTAGAGGGCCCG
TTTAAACCCGCTGATCAGCCTCGACTGTGCCTTCTAGTTGCCAGCCATCTGTTGTTTGCCCCTCCCCCGT
GCCTTCCTTGACCCTGGAAGGTGCCACTCCCACTGTCCTTTCCTAATAAAATGAGGAAATTGCATCGCAT
TGTCTGAGTAGGTGTCATTCTATTCTGGGGGGTGGGGTGGGGCAGGACAGCAAGGGGGAGGATTGGGAAG
ACAATAGCAGGCATGCTGGGGATGCGGTGGGCTCTATGGCTTCTGAGGCGGAAAGAACCAGCTGGGGCTC
TAGGGGGTATCCCC
[124 nt withheld, positions 1625-1748]
C
[91 nt withheld, positions 1750-1840]
A
[49 nt withheld, positions 1842-1890]
CCTTTGACGTTGGAGTCCACGTTCTTT
[37 nt withheld, positions 1918-1954]
ACCCTATCTCGGTCTATTCTTTTGATTTATAAGGGATTTTGCCGATTTCGGCCTATTGGTTAAAAAATGA
GCTGATTTAACAAAAATTTAACGCGAATTAATTCTGTGGAATGTGTGTCAGTTAGGGTGTGGAAAGTCCC
CAGGCTCCCCAGCAGGCAGAAGTATGCAAAGCATGCATCTCAATTAGTCAGCAACCAGGTGTGGAAAGTC
CCCAGGCTCCCCAGCAGGCAGAAGTATGCAAAGCATGCATCTCAATTAGTCAGCAACCATAGTCCCGCCC
CTAACTCCGCCCATCCCGCCCCTAACTCCGCCCAGTTCCGCCCATTCTCCGCCCCATGGCTGACTAATTT
TTTTTATTTATGCAGAGGCCGAGGCCGCCTCTGCCTCTGAGCTATTCCAGAAGTAGTGAGGAGGCTTTTT
TGGAGGCCTAGGCTTTTGCAAAAAGCTCCCGGGAGCTTGTATATCCATTTTCGGATCTGATCAAGAGACA
GGATGAGGATCGTTTCGCATGATTGAACAAGATGGATTGCACGCAGGTTCTCCGGCCGCTTGGGTGGAGA
GGCTATTCGGCTATGACTGGGCACAACAGACAATCGGCTGCTCTGATGCCGCCGTGTTCCGGCTGTCAGC
GCAGGGGCGCCCGGTTCTTTTTGTCAAGACCGACCTGTCCGGTGCCCTGAATGAACTGCAGGACGAGGCA
GCGCGGCTATCGTGGCTGGCCACGACGGGCGTTCCTTGCGCAGCTGTGCTCGACGTTGTCACTGAAGCGG
GAAGGGACTGGCTGCTATTGGGCGAAGTGCCGGGGCAGGATCTCCTGTCATCTCACCTTGCTCCTGCCGA
GAAAGTATCCATCATGGCTGATGCAATGCGGCGGCTGCATACGCTTGATCCGGCTACCTGCCCATTCGAC
CACCAAGCGAAACATCGCATCGAGCGAGCACGTACTCGGATGGAAGCCGGTCTTGTCGATCAGGATGATC
TGGACGAAGAGCATCAGGGGCTCGCGCCAGCCGAACTGTTCGCCAGGCTCAAGGCGCGCATGCCCGACGG
CGAGGATCTCGTCGTGACCCATGGCGATGCCTGCTTGCCGAATATCATGGTGGAAAATGGCCGCTTTTCT
GGATTCATCGACTGTGGCCGGCTGGGTGTGGCGGACCGCTATCAGGACATAGCGTTGGCTACCCGTGATA
TTGCTGAAGAGCTTGGCGGCGAATGGGCTGACCGCTTCCTCGTGCTTTACGGTATCGCCGCTCCCGATTC
GCAGCGCATCGCCTTCTATCGCCTTCTTGACGAGTTCTTCTGAGCGGGACTCTGGGGTTCGAAATGACCG
ACCAAGCGACGCCCAACCTGCCATCACGAGATTTCGATTCCACCGCCGCCTTCTATGAAAGGTTGGGCTT
CGGAATCGTTTTCCGGGACGCCGGCTGGATGATCCTCCAGCGCGGGGATCTCATGCTGGAGTTCTTCGCC
CACCCCAACTTGTTTATTGCAGCTTATAATGGTTACAAATAAAGCAATAGCATCACAAATTTCACAAATA
AAGCATTTTTTTCACTGCATTCTAGTTGTGGTTTGTCCAAACTCATCAATGTATCTTATCATGTCTGTAT
ACCGTCGACCTCTAGCTAGAGCTTGGCGTAATCATGGTCATAGCTGTTTCCTGTGTGAAATTGTTATCCG
CTCACAATTCCACACAACATACGAGCCGGAAGCATAAAGTGTAAAGCCTGGGGTGCCTAATGAGTGAGCT
AACTCACATTAATTGCGTTGCGCTCACTGCCCGCTTTCCAGTCGGGAAACCTGTCGTGCCAGCTGCATTA
ATGAATCGGCCAACGCGCGGGGAGAGGCGGTTTGCGTATTGGGCGCTCTTCCGCTTCCTCGCTCACTGAC
TCGCTGCGCTCGGTCGTTCGGCTGCGGCGAGCGGTATCAGCTCACTCAAAGGCGGTAATACGGTTATCCA
CAGAATCAGGGGATAACGCAGGAAAGAACATGTGAGCAAAAGGCCAGCAAAAGGCCAGGAACCGTAAAAA
GGCCGCGTTGCTGGCGTTTTTCCATAGGCTCCGCCCCCCTGACGAGCATCACAAAAATCGACGCTCAAGT
CAGAGGTGGCGAAACCCGACAGGACTATAAAGATACCAGGCGTTTCCCCCTGGAAGCTCCCTCGTGCGCT
CTCCTGTTCCGACCCTGCCGCTTACCGGATACCTGTCCGCCTTTCTCCCTTCGGGAAGCGTGGCGCTTTC
TCATAGCTCACGCTGTAGGTATCTCAGTTCGGTGTAGGTCGTTCGCTCCAAGCTGGGCTGTGTGCACGAA
CCCCCCGTTCAGCCCGACCGCTGCGCCTTATCCGGTAACTATCGTCTTGAGTCCAACCCGGTAAGACACG
ACTTATCGCCACTGGCAGCAGCCACTGGTAACAGGATTAGCAGAGCGAGGTATGTAGGCGGTGCTACAGA
GTTCTTGAAGTGGTGGCCTAACTACGGCTACACTAGAAGAACAGTATTTGGTATCTGCGCTCTGCTGAAG
CCAGTTACCTTCGGAAAAAGAGTTGGTAGCTCTTGATCCGGCAAACAAACCACCGCTGGTAGCGGTGGTT
TTTTTGTTTGCAAGCAGCAGATTACGCGCAGAAAAAAAGGATCTCAAGAAGATCCTTTGATCTTTTCTAC
GGGGTCTGACGCTCAGTGGAACGAAAACTCACGTTAAGGGATTTTGGTCATGAGATTATCAAAAAGGATC
TTCACCTAGATCCTTTTAAATTAAAAATGAAGTTTTAAATCAATCTAAAGTATATATGAGTAAACTTGGT
CTGACAGTTACCAATGCTTAATCAGTGAGGCACCTATCTCAGCGATCTGTCTATTTCGTTCATCCATAGT
TGCCTGACTCCCCGTCGTGTAGATAACTACGATACGGGAGGGCTTACCATCTGGCCCCAGTGCTGCAATG
ATACCGCGAGACCCACGCTCACCGGCTCCAGATTTATCAGCAATAAACCAGCCAGCCGGAAGGGCCGAGC
GCAGAAGTGGTCCTGCAACTTTATCCGCCTCCATCCAGTCTATTAATTGTTGCCGGGAAGCTAGAGTAAG
TAGTTCGCCAGTTAATAGTTTGCGCAACGTTGTTGCCATTGCTACAGGCATCGTGGTGTCACGCTCGTCG
TTTGGTATGGCTTCATTCAGCTCCGGTTCCCAACGATCAAGGCGAGTTACATGATCCCCCATGTTGTGCA
AAAAAGCGGTTAGCTCCTTCGGTCCTCCGATCGTTGTCAGAAGTAAGTTGGCCGCAGTGTTATCACTCAT
GGTTATGGCAGCACTGCATAATTCTCTTACTGTCATGCCATCCGTAAGATGCTTTTCTGTGACTGGTGAG
TACTCAACCAAGTCATTCTGAGAATAGTGTATGCGGCGACCGAGTTGCTCTTGCCCGGCGTCAATACGGG
ATAATACCGCGCCACATAGCAGAACTTTAAAAGTGCTCATCATTGGAAAACGTTCTTCGGGGCGAAAACT
CTCAAGGATCTTACCGCTGTTGAGATCCAGTTCGATGTAACCCACTCGTGCACCCAACTGATCTTCAGCA
TCTTTTACTTTCACCAGCGTTTCTGGGTGAGCAAAAACAGGAAGGCAAAATGCCGCAAAAAAGGGAATAA
GGGCGACACGGAAATGTTGAATACTCATACTCTTCCTTTTTCAATATTATTGAAGCATTTATCAGGGTTA
TTGTCTCATGAGCGGATACATATTTGAATGTATTTAGAAAAATAAACAAATAGGGGTTCCGCGCACATTT
CCCCGAAAAGTGCCACCTGACGTC
